Addgene plasmid #69016: Cx26-msfGFP
Purpose: Expresses rat Cx26 (Gjb2 CDS) with a 7 amino acid linker on the C-terminus of the Connexin linking to monomerized superfolder Green Fluorescent Protein. Expression driven by CMV promoter.
Depositing lab: David Spray. Publication: Connexin Type and Fluorescent Protein-fusion Tag Determine Structural Stability of Gap Junction Plaques. Stout RF Jr, Snapp EL, Spray DC. J Biol Chem. 2015 Aug 11. pii: jbc.M115.659979. 10.1074/jbc.M115.659979 PubMed 26265468.
Backbone
  Vector backbone: EGFP-N1
  Total vector size (bp): 5350
  Vector type: Mammalian Expression
  Selectable markers: Neomycin (select with G418)
Growth in bacteria
  Bacterial resistance: Kanamycin, 50 μg/mL
  Growth temperature: 37°C
  Growth strain: JM109
  Copy number: High Copy
Gene/Insert
  Gene/Insert name: Cx26
  Species: R. norvegicus (rat)
  Entrez Gene: Gjb2 (a.k.a. CXN-26, Cx26)
  Promoter: CMV
  Tag / fusion protein: V206K monomerized super folder GFP (C terminal on insert)
  Cloning method: Ligation Independent Cloning
  Sequencing primers: 5′ CMV; 3′ C1N1-rev: ACCTCTACAAATGTGGTATGGCTGATTATG
Terms and licenses: Academic/Nonprofit Terms; Industry Terms: Not Available to Industry
How to cite: Cx26-msfGFP was a gift from David Spray (Addgene plasmid # 69016 ; http://n2t.net/addgene:69016 ; RRID:Addgene_69016)
