[The description below was written by a language model from this plasmid's Addgene catalogue record and pLannotate feature annotations shown in this document.]
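Description:
Cx26-msfGFP is a 5,350 bp mammalian expression plasmid built on the EGFP-N1 backbone, in which the original fluorescent protein has been replaced by a connexin–GFP fusion. It replicates in E. coli from a high-copy ColE1/pUC-type origin and also carries an f1 phage origin. A single NeoR/KanR (Tn5 aminoglycoside phosphotransferase) gene serves both hosts. A bacterial bla-type promoter drives it for kanamycin selection, and the SV40 enhancer/early promoter drives it in mammalian cells for G418 selection of stable transfectants, with an HSV TK polyadenylation signal downstream. The short "ble", "large T antigen" and bGH poly(A) fragments in the automated annotation are probably partial matches to backbone sequence rather than functional elements.

The payload is the rat Gjb2 coding sequence, which encodes connexin 26, a structural subunit of gap junction channels. These channels form when hexameric hemichannels from adjacent cells dock together. The Cx26 C-terminus is joined through a seven-amino-acid linker to mammalian codon-optimized superfolder GFP carrying the V206K substitution. That change suppresses the weak tendency of GFP to dimerize, so the tag is less likely to drive artificial clustering of a densely packed oligomeric protein. The human CMV immediate-early enhancer and promoter drive transcription, and the SV40 poly(A) signal terminates it. The insert was introduced by ligation-independent cloning.

The plasmid is suited to transient or stable expression of fluorescent Cx26 in cultured mammalian cells for live imaging of gap junction plaques. The associated study examined how connexin type and the choice of fluorescent protein tag affect the structural stability of those plaques.
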