Features (pLannotate 1.2.2; 14 found; start..end, strand, type, name):
     61..364     +  enhancer       CMV enhancer: human cytomegalovirus immediate early enhancer
    365..568     +  promoter       CMV promoter: human cytomegalovirus (CMV) immediate early promoter
    597..1274    +  CDS            Gjb2: CXB2_RAT - Also known as Cxn-26. Experimental evidence at protein level: Swiss-Prot protein existence level 1. Structural component of gap junctions. Gap junctions are dodecameric channels that connect the cytoplasm of adjoining cells. They are formed by the docking of two hexameric hemichannels, one from each cell membrane. Small molecules and ions diffuse from one cell to a neighboring cell via the central pore. From Rattus norvegicus (Rat).
   1296..2015    +  CDS            superfolder GFP: GFP variant that folds robustly even when fused to poorly folded proteins (Pédelacq et al., 2006) mammalian codon-optimized
   2032..2115    +  CDS            large T antigen (fragment): large T antigen from SV40 (simian virus 40)
   2138..2259    +  polyA_signal   SV40 poly(A) signal: SV40 polyadenylation signal
   2293..2721    -  rep_origin     f1 ori (sequence partly withheld): f1 bacteriophage origin of replication; arrow indicates direction of (+) strand synthesis
   2748..2852    +  promoter       AmpR promoter: bla
   2854..3211    +  promoter       SV40 promoter: SV40 enhancer and early promoter
   3246..4040    +  CDS            NeoR/KanR: aminoglycoside phosphotransferase from Tn5; aph(3')-II (or nptII); confers resistance to neomycin, kanamycin, and G418 (Geneticin®)
   4061..4213    +  CDS            ble (fragment): BLE_KLEPN - Experimental evidence at protein level: Swiss-Prot protein existence level 1. Binding protein with a strong affinity to the bleomycin family of antibiotics. Binds to CL990; an antimitotic-antibiotic compound. From Klebsiella pneumoniae.
   4272..4319    +  polyA_signal   HSV TK poly(A) signal: herpes simplex virus thymidine kinase polyadenylation signal (Cole and Stacy, 1985)
   4410..4426    -  polyA_signal   bGH poly(A) signal (fragment): bovine growth hormone polyadenylation signal
   4648..5236    +  rep_origin     ori: high-copy-number ColE1/pMB1/pBR322/pUC origin of replication
>Addgene plasmid #69016 | Cx26-msfGFP | depositor full sequence | sequence record 124712 | Cx26-msfGFP sequence 5350 bps
TAGTTATTAATAGTAATCAATTACGGGGTCATTAGTTCATAGCCCATATATGGAGTTCCGCGTTACATAA
CTTACGGTAAATGGCCCGCCTGGCTGACCGCCCAACGACCCCCGCCCATTGACGTCAATAATGACGTATG
TTCCCATAGTAACGCCAATAGGGACTTTCCATTGACGTCAATGGGTGGAGTATTTACGGTAAACTGCCCA
CTTGGCAGTACATCAAGTGTATCATATGCCAAGTACGCCCCCTATTGACGTCAATGACGGTAAATGGCCC
GCCTGGCATTATGCCCAGTACATGACCTTATGGGACTTTCCTACTTGGCAGTACATCTACGTATTAGTCA
TCGCTATTACCATGGTGATGCGGTTTTGGCAGTACATCAATGGGCGTGGATAGCGGTTTGACTCACGGGG
ATTTCCAAGTCTCCACCCCATTGACGTCAATGGGAGTTTGTTTTGGCACCAAAATCAACGGGACTTTCCA
AAATGTCGTAACAACTCCGCCCCATTGACGCAAATGGGCGGTAGGCGTGTACGGTGGGAGGTCTATATAA
GCAGAGCTGGTTTAGTGAACCGTCAGATCCGCTAGCATGGATTGGGGCACACTACAGAGCATCCTCGGGG
GTGTCAACAAGCACTCCACCAGCATTGGGAAAATCTGGCTCACTGTCCTCTTCATCTTCCGCATCATGAT
CCTCGTGGTGGCCGCGAAGGAGGTGTGGGGAGATGAGCAAGCCGATTTTGTTTGCAACACTCTCCAGCCT
GGCTGTAAGAATGTGTGCTACGACCACTACTTCCCCATCTCTCACATCCGGCTCTGGGCTCTGCAGCTGA
TCATGGTGTCCACGCCGGCCCTCCTGGTAGCTATGCACGTGGCCTACCGGAGACACGAAAAGAAACGGAA
GTTCATGAAGGGAGAGATAAAGAACGAGTTTAAGGACATCGAAGAGATCAAAACCCAGAAGGTCCGTATC
GAAGGGTCCCTGTGGTGGACCTACACCACCAGCATCTTCTTCCGGGTCATCTTCGAAGCTGTCTTCATGT
ATGTCTTTTACATCATGTACAATGGCTTCTTCATGCAGCGTCTGGTGAAGTGTAACGCCTGGCCTTGTCC
CAATACAGTGGACTGCTTCATTTCCAGGCCCACAGAAAAGACTGTCTTCACGGTGTTCATGATCTCTGTG
TCTGGAATTTGCATCCTGCTAAACATCACAGAGCTGTGCTATCTGTTCATTAGGTATTGCTCAGGGAAGT
CCAAAAGACCAGTCGCGGATCCACCGGTCGCCACCATGGTGAGCAAGGGCGAGGAGCTGTTCACCGGGGT
GGTGCCCATCCTGGTCGAGCTGGACGGCGACGTAAACGGCCACAAGTTCAGCGTGCGCGGCGAGGGCGAG
GGCGATGCCACCAACGGCAAGCTGACCCTGAAGTTCATCTGCACCACCGGCAAGCTGCCCGTGCCCTGGC
CCACCCTCGTGACCACCCTGACCTACGGCGTGCAGTGCTTCAGCCGCTACCCCGACCACATGAAGCGCCA
CGACTTCTTCAAGTCCGCCATGCCCGAAGGCTACGTCCAGGAGCGCACCATCAGCTTCAAGGACGACGGC
ACCTACAAGACCCGCGCCGAGGTGAAGTTCGAGGGCGACACCCTGGTGAACCGCATCGAGCTGAAGGGCA
TCGACTTCAAGGAGGACGGCAACATCCTGGGGCACAAGCTGGAGTACAACTTCAACAGCCACAACGTCTA
TATCACCGCCGACAAGCAGAAGAACGGCATCAAGGCCAACTTCAAGATCCGCCACAACGTGGAGGACGGC
AGCGTGCAGCTCGCCGACCACTACCAGCAGAACACCCCCATCGGCGACGGCCCCGTGCTGCTGCCCGACA
ACCACTACCTGAGCACCCAGTCCAAGCTGAGCAAAGACCCCAACGAGAAGCGCGATCACATGGTCCTGCT
GGAGTTCGTGACCGCCGCCGGGATCACTCACGGCATGGACGAGCTGTACAAGTAAAGCGGCCGCGACTCT
AGATCATAATCAGCCATACCACATTTGTAGAGGTTTTACTTGCTTTAAAAAACCTCCCACACCTCCCCCT
GAACCTGAAACATAAAATGAATGCAATTGTTGTTGTTAACTTGTTTATTGCAGCTTATAATGGTTACAAA
TAAAGCAATAGCATCACAAATTTCACAAATAAAGCATTTTTTTCACTGCATTCTAGTTGTGGTTTGTCCA
AACTCATCAATGTATCTTAAGGCGTAAATTGTAAGCGTTAATATTTTGTTAAAATTCGCGTTAAATTTTT
GTTAAATCAGCTCATTTTTTAACCAATAGGCCGAAATCGGCAAAATCCCTTATAAATCAAAAGAATAGAC
CGAGATAGGGT
[37 nt withheld, positions 2392-2428]
AAAGAACGTGGACTCCAACGTCAAAGG
[49 nt withheld, positions 2456-2504]
T
[91 nt withheld, positions 2506-2596]
G
[124 nt withheld, positions 2598-2721]
CAGGTGGCACTTTTCGGGGAAATGTGCGCGGAACCCCTATTTGTTTATTTTTCTAAATACATTCAAATAT
GTATCCGCTCATGAGACAATAACCCTGATAAATGCTTCAATAATATTGAAAAAGGAAGAGTCCTGAGGCG
GAAAGAACCAGCTGTGGAATGTGTGTCAGTTAGGGTGTGGAAAGTCCCCAGGCTCCCCAGCAGGCAGAAG
TATGCAAAGCATGCATCTCAATTAGTCAGCAACCAGGTGTGGAAAGTCCCCAGGCTCCCCAGCAGGCAGA
AGTATGCAAAGCATGCATCTCAATTAGTCAGCAACCATAGTCCCGCCCCTAACTCCGCCCATCCCGCCCC
TAACTCCGCCCAGTTCCGCCCATTCTCCGCCCCATGGCTGACTAATTTTTTTTATTTATGCAGAGGCCGA
GGCCGCCTCGGCCTCTGAGCTATTCCAGAAGTAGTGAGGAGGCTTTTTTGGAGGCCTAGGCTTTTGCAAA
GATCGATCAAGAGACAGGATGAGGATCGTTTCGCATGATTGAACAAGATGGATTGCACGCAGGTTCTCCG
GCCGCTTGGGTGGAGAGGCTATTCGGCTATGACTGGGCACAACAGACAATCGGCTGCTCTGATGCCGCCG
TGTTCCGGCTGTCAGCGCAGGGGCGCCCGGTTCTTTTTGTCAAGACCGACCTGTCCGGTGCCCTGAATGA
ACTGCAAGACGAGGCAGCGCGGCTATCGTGGCTGGCCACGACGGGCGTTCCTTGCGCAGCTGTGCTCGAC
GTTGTCACTGAAGCGGGAAGGGACTGGCTGCTATTGGGCGAAGTGCCGGGGCAGGATCTCCTGTCATCTC
ACCTTGCTCCTGCCGAGAAAGTATCCATCATGGCTGATGCAATGCGGCGGCTGCATACGCTTGATCCGGC
TACCTGCCCATTCGACCACCAAGCGAAACATCGCATCGAGCGAGCACGTACTCGGATGGAAGCCGGTCTT
GTCGATCAGGATGATCTGGACGAAGAGCATCAGGGGCTCGCGCCAGCCGAACTGTTCGCCAGGCTCAAGG
CGAGCATGCCCGACGGCGAGGATCTCGTCGTGACCCATGGCGATGCCTGCTTGCCGAATATCATGGTGGA
AAATGGCCGCTTTTCTGGATTCATCGACTGTGGCCGGCTGGGTGTGGCGGACCGCTATCAGGACATAGCG
TTGGCTACCCGTGATATTGCTGAAGAGCTTGGCGGCGAATGGGCTGACCGCTTCCTCGTGCTTTACGGTA
TCGCCGCTCCCGATTCGCAGCGCATCGCCTTCTATCGCCTTCTTGACGAGTTCTTCTGAGCGGGACTCTG
GGGTTCGAAATGACCGACCAAGCGACGCCCAACCTGCCATCACGAGATTTCGATTCCACCGCCGCCTTCT
ATGAAAGGTTGGGCTTCGGAATCGTTTTCCGGGACGCCGGCTGGATGATCCTCCAGCGCGGGGATCTCAT
GCTGGAGTTCTTCGCCCACCCTAGGGGGAGGCTAACTGAAACACGGAAGGAGACAATACCGGAAGGAACC
CGCGCTATGACGGCAATAAAAAGACAGAATAAAACGCACGGTGTTGGGTCGTTTGTTCATAAACGCGGGG
TTCGGTCCCAGGGCTGGCACTCTGTCGATACCCCACCGAGACCCCATTGGGGCCAATACGCCCGCGTTTC
TTCCTTTTCCCCACCCCACCCCCCAAGTTCGGGTGAAGGCCCAGGGCTCGCAGCCAACGTCGGGGCGGCA
GGCCCTGCCATAGCCTCAGGTTACTCATATATACTTTAGATTGATTTAAAACTTCATTTTTAATTTAAAA
GGATCTAGGTGAAGATCCTTTTTGATAATCTCATGACCAAAATCCCTTAACGTGAGTTTTCGTTCCACTG
AGCGTCAGACCCCGTAGAAAAGATCAAAGGATCTTCTTGAGATCCTTTTTTTCTGCGCGTAATCTGCTGC
TTGCAAACAAAAAAACCACCGCTACCAGCGGTGGTTTGTTTGCCGGATCAAGAGCTACCAACTCTTTTTC
CGAAGGTAACTGGCTTCAGCAGAGCGCAGATACCAAATACTGTCCTTCTAGTGTAGCCGTAGTTAGGCCA
CCACTTCAAGAACTCTGTAGCACCGCCTACATACCTCGCTCTGCTAATCCTGTTACCAGTGGCTGCTGCC
AGTGGCGATAAGTCGTGTCTTACCGGGTTGGACTCAAGACGATAGTTACCGGATAAGGCGCAGCGGTCGG
GCTGAACGGGGGGTTCGTGCACACAGCCCAGCTTGGAGCGAACGACCTACACCGAACTGAGATACCTACA
GCGTGAGCTATGAGAAAGCGCCACGCTTCCCGAAGGGAGAAAGGCGGACAGGTATCCGGTAAGCGGCAGG
GTCGGAACAGGAGAGCGCACGAGGGAGCTTCCAGGGGGAAACGCCTGGTATCTTTATAGTCCTGTCGGGT
TTCGCCACCTCTGACTTGAGCGTCGATTTTTGTGATGCTCGTCAGGGGGGCGGAGCCTATGGAAAAACGC
CAGCAACGCGGCCTTTTTACGGTTCCTGGCCTTTTGCTGGCCTTTTGCTCACATGTTCTTTCCTGCGTTA
TCCCCTGATTCTGTGGATAACCGTATTACCGCCATGCAT
