>Addgene plasmid #69016 | Cx26-msfGFP | addgene partial sequence | sequence record 127434 | CMV-F 5'-CGCAAATGGGCGGTAGGCGTG-3'
CTAGCATGGATTGGGGCACACTACAGAGCATCCTCGGGGGTGTCAACAAGCACTCCACCAGCATTGGGAA
AATCTGGCTCACTGTCCTCTTCATCTTCCGCATCATGATCCTCGTGGTGGCCGCGAAGGAGGTGTGGGGA
GATGAGCAAGCCGATTTTGTTTGCAACACTCTCCAGCCTGGCTGTAAGAATGTGTGCTACGACCACTACT
TCCCCATCTCTCACATCCGGCTCTGGGCTCTGCAGCTGATCATGGTGTCCACGCCGGCCCTCCTGGTAGC
TATGCACGTGGCCTACCGGAGACACGAAAAGAAACGGAAGTTCATGAAGGGAGAGATAAAGAACGAGTTT
AAGGACATCGAAGAGATCAAAACCCAGAAGGTCCGTATCGAAGGGTCCCTGTGGTGGACCTACACCACCA
GCATCTTCTTCCGGGTCATCTTCGAAGCTGTCTTCATGTATGTCTTTTACATCATGTACAATGGCTTCTT
CATGCAGCGTCTGGTGAAGTGTAACGCCTGGCCTTGTCCCAATACAGTGGACTGCTTCATTTCCAGGCCC
ACAGAAAAGACTGTCTTCACGGTGTTCATGATCTCTGTGTCTGGAATTTGCATCCTGCTAAACATCACAG
AGCTGTGCTATCTGTTCATTAGGTATTGCTCAGGGAAGTCCAAAAGACCAGTCGCGGATCCACCGGTCGC
CACCATGGTGAGCAAGGGCGAGGAGCTGTTCACCGGGGTGGTGCCCATCCTGGTCGAGCTGGACGGCGAC
GTAAACGGCCACAAGTTCAGCGTGCGCGGCGAGGGCGAGGGCGATGCCACCAACGGCAAGCTGACCCTGA
AGTTCATCTGCACCACCGGCAAGCTGCCCGTGCCCTGGCCCACCCTCGTGACCACCCTGACCTACGGCGT
GCAGTGCTTCAGCCGCTACCCCGACCACATGAAGCGCCACGACTTCTTCAAGTCCGCCATGCCCGAAGGC
TACGTCCAGGAGCGCACCATCAGCTTCAAGGACGACGGCACCTACAAGACCCGCGCCGAGGTGAAGTTCG
AGGGC
