>Addgene plasmid #69016 | Cx26-msfGFP | addgene partial sequence | sequence record 127435 | pEGFP-R 5'-acctctacaaatgtggtatg-3'
GGCCGCTTTACTTGTACAGCTCGTCCATGCCGTGAGTGATCCCGGCGGCGGTCACGAACTCCAGCAGGAC
CATGTGATCGCGCTTCTCGTTGGGGTCTTTGCTCAGCTTGGACTGGGTGCTCAGGTAGTGGTTGTCGGGC
AGCAGCACGGGGCCGTCGCCGATGGGGGTGTTCTGCTGGTAGTGGTCGGCGAGCTGCACGCTGCCGTCCT
CCACGTTGTGGCGGATCTTGAAGTTGGCCTTGATGCCGTTCTTCTGCTTGTCGGCGGTGATATAGACGTT
GTGGCTGTTGAAGTTGTACTCCAGCTTGTGCCCCAGGATGTTGCCGTCCTCCTTGAAGTCGATGCCCTTC
AGCTCGATGCGGTTCACCAGGGTGTCGCCCTCGAACTTCACCTCGGCGCGGGTCTTGTAGGTGCCGTCGT
CCTTGAAGCTGATGGTGCGCTCCTGGACGTAGCCTTCGGGCATGGCGGACTTGAAGAAGTCGTGGCGCTT
CATGTGGTCGGGGTAGCGGCTGAAGCACTGCACGCCGTAGGTCAGGGTGGTCACGAGGGTGGGCCAGGGC
ACGGGCAGCTTGCCGGTGGTGCAGATGAACTTCAGGGTCAGCTTGCCGTTGGTGGCATCGCCCTCGCCCT
CGCCGCGCACGCTGAACTTGTGGCCGTTTACGTCGCCGTCCAGCTCGACCAGGATGGGCACCACCCCGGT
GAACAGCTCCTCGCCCTTGCTCACCATGGTGGCGACCGGTGGATCCGCGACTGGTCTTTTGGACTTCCCT
GAGCAATACCTAATGAACAGATAGCACAGCTCTGTGATGTTTAGCAGGATGCAAATTCCAGACACAGAGA
TCATGAACACCGTGAAGACAGTCTTTTCTGTGGGCCTGGAAATGAAGCAGTCCACTGTATTGGGACAAGG
CCAGGCGTTACACTTCACCAGACGCTGCATGAAGAAGCCATTGTACATGATGTAAAAGACATAC
